Addgene plasmid #210940: pFBOH-avi-TEV-LIC_DCAF12:1-453
Purpose: Insect expression of full-length human DCAF12. N-terminal 6X His tag, biotin acceptor peptide tag and TEV cleavage site.
Depositing lab: Cheryl Arrowsmith. Depositing organization: University of Toronto. Publication: A Target Class Ligandability Evaluation of WD40 Repeat-Containing Proteins. Ackloo S, Li F, Szewczyk M, Seitova A, Loppnau P, Zeng H, Xu J, Ahmad S, Arnautova YA, Baghaie AJ, Beldar S, Bolotokova A, Centrella PA, Chau I, Clark MA, Cuozzo JW, Dehghani-Tafti S, Disch JS, Dong A, Dumas A, Feng JA, Ghiabi P, Gibson E, Gilmer J, Goldman B, Green SR, Guie MA, Guilinger JP, Harms N, Herasymenko O, Houliston S, Hutchinson A, Kearnes S, Keefe AD, Kimani SW, Kramer T, Kutera M, Kwak HA, Lento C, Li Y, Liu J, Loup J, Machado RAC, Mulhern CJ, Perveen S, Righetto GL, Riley P, Shrestha S, Sigel EA, Silva M, Sintchak MD, Slakman BL, Taylor RD, Thompson J, Torng W, Underkoffler C, von Rechenberg M, Walsh RT, Watson I, Wilson DJ, Wolf E, Yadav M, Yazdi AK, Zhang J, Zhang Y, Santhakumar V, Edwards AM, Barsyte-Lovejoy D, Schapira M, Brown PJ, Halabelian L, Arrowsmith CH. J Med Chem. 2025 Jan 23;68(2):1092-1112. doi: 10.1021/acs.jmedchem.4c02010. Epub 2024 Nov 4. PubMed 39495097.
Backbone
  Vector backbone: pFBOH-avi-TEV-LIC
  Backbone manufacturer: pFASTBac1 Modified
  Vector type: Insect Expression
  Selectable markers: Gentamicin
Growth in bacteria
  Bacterial resistance: Ampicillin, 100 μg/mL
  Growth temperature: 37°C
  Growth strain: DH5alpha
  Copy number: High Copy
Gene/Insert
  Gene/Insert name: DCAF12:M1-S453
  Species: H. sapiens (human)
  Insert size (bp): 1359
  Mutation: R131Q natural variant (VAR_035322)
  Entrez Gene: DCAF12 (a.k.a. CT102, TCC52, WDR40A, MGC1058, KIAA1892, DKFZp434O125)
  Promoter: Polyhedrin
  Cloning method: Ligation Independent Cloning
  Sequencing primers: 5′ tattccggattattcataccg; 3′ ctctacaaatgtggtatggc
Resource information
  A portion of this plasmid was derived from a plasmid made by: Mammalian Gene Collection (BC063823)
Terms and licenses: Academic/Nonprofit Terms; Industry Terms: Not Available to Industry
Depositor comments: 5' Cloning Site: BseRI (destroyed), 3' Cloning Site: BseRI (destroyed). N terminal tag: MHHHHHHEFMSGLNDIFEAQKIEWHEGSAGGSGENLYFQG.
How to cite: pFBOH-avi-TEV-LIC_DCAF12:1-453 was a gift from Cheryl Arrowsmith (Addgene plasmid # 210940 ; http://n2t.net/addgene:210940 ; RRID:Addgene_210940)
