[The description below was written by a language model from this plasmid's Addgene catalogue record and pLannotate feature annotations shown in this document.]
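Description:
pFBOH-avi-TEV-LIC_DCAF12:1-453 is a baculovirus transfer (donor) plasmid for insect-cell expression of full-length human DCAF12, built on pFBOH-avi-TEV-LIC, a modified pFastBac1 adapted for ligation-independent cloning. In E. coli it is maintained through a high-copy ColE1/pUC-type origin and selected with ampicillin via the β-lactamase gene. An f1 origin is also present. The expression cassette lies between the Tn7R and Tn7L ends of a mini-Tn7 element, together with a gentamicin acetyltransferase gene driven by the Pc integron promoter. In Bac-to-Bac-type systems, this arrangement allows site-specific transposition of the cassette into a baculovirus shuttle genome (bacmid) in a suitable E. coli host, with gentamicin resistance marking the transposed segment.

Within the transposable region, the Autographa californica polyhedrin promoter, a very strong late viral promoter, drives the 1,359 bp DCAF12 open reading frame (residues M1 to S453), followed by the SV40 polyadenylation signal. The coding sequence was derived from a Mammalian Gene Collection clone and carries the natural variant R131Q. It was inserted at BseRI sites that were destroyed during cloning. The protein is produced with an N-terminal 6xHis tag for metal-affinity purification, a biotin acceptor (Avi) peptide that permits site-specific biotinylation by BirA, and a TEV protease site for tag removal. These tag elements are described in the record but were not individually annotated in the feature table.

DCAF12 is a WD40-repeat protein annotated as a possible substrate receptor for CUL4-DDB1 E3 ubiquitin ligase complexes. The associated work is a ligandability survey of WD40 repeat proteins, so the construct was presumably used to supply purified, biotinylatable protein for binding and screening assays.
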