Features (pLannotate 1.2.2; 15 found; start..end, strand, type, name):
    840..923     +  CDS            large T antigen (fragment): large T antigen from SV40 (simian virus 40)
    946..1080    +  polyA_signal   SV40 poly(A) signal: SV40 polyadenylation signal
   1109..1274    -  mobile_element Tn7L: mini-Tn7 element (left end of the Tn7 transposon) Tn7
   1437..1453    +  CDS            lacZα (fragment): LacZα fragment of β-galactosidase; lacZ fragment
   1458..1912    +  rep_origin     f1 ori (sequence partly withheld): f1 bacteriophage origin of replication; arrow indicates direction of (+) strand synthesis
   1938..2042    +  promoter       AmpR promoter: bla
   2043..2903    +  CDS            AmpR: β-lactamase; bla; confers resistance to ampicillin, carbenicillin, and related antibiotics
   3074..3662    +  rep_origin     ori: high-copy-number ColE1/pMB1/pBR322/pUC origin of replication
   3848..3899    -  misc_feature   bom (fragment): basis of mobility region from pBR322
   3967..4191    -  mobile_element Tn7R: mini-Tn7 element (right end of the Tn7 transposon) Tn7
   4258..4791    -  CDS            GmR: gentamycin acetyltransferase; aacC1; confers resistance to gentamycin
   4961..4989    -  promoter       Pc promoter: intI1 (promoter lies within the coding sequence); class 1 integron promoter
   4967..5314    -  CDS            YPR2_ECOLX (fragment): Protein predicted: Swiss-Prot protein existence level 4. From Escherichia coli.
   5341..5432    +  promoter       polyhedrin promoter: polh from Autographa californica; promoter for the baculovirus polyhedrin gene
   5607..808     +  CDS            DCAF12 (across the origin): DCA12_HUMAN - Also known as KIAA1892, TCC52, WDR40A. Experimental evidence at protein level: Swiss-Prot protein existence level 1. May function as a substrate receptor for CUL4-DDB1 E3 ubiquitin-protein ligase complex. From Homo sapiens (Human).
>Addgene plasmid #210940 | pFBOH-avi-TEV-LIC_DCAF12:1-453 | addgene full sequence | sequence record 426247 | Addgene NGS Result
GGACTGGATCTTTTCCATCGCATGGATCAGCGACACTATGGCAGTGTCTGGCTCACGTGATGGTTCTATG
GGACTCTGGGAGGTGACAGATGATGTTTTGACCAAAAGTGATGCGAGACACAATGTGTCACGGGTCCCTG
TGTATGCACACATCACTCACAAGGCCTTAAAGGACATCCCCAAAGAAGACACAAACCCTGACAACTGCAA
GGTTCGGGCTCTGGCCTTCAACAACAAGAACAAGGAACTGGGAGCAGTGTCTCTGGATGGCTACTTTCAT
CTCTGGAAGGCTGAAAATACACTATCTAAGCTCCTCTCCACCAAACTGCCATATTGCCGTGAGAATGTGT
GTCTGGCTTATGGTAGTGAATGGTCAGTTTATGCAGTGGGCTCCCAAGCTCATGTCTCCTTCTTGGATCC
ACGGCAGCCATCATACAACGTCAAGTCTGTCTGTTCCAGGGAGCGAGGCAGTGGAATCCGGTCAGTGAGT
TTCTACGAGCACATCATCACTGTGGGAACAGGGCAGGGCTCCCTGCTGTTCTATGACATCCGAGCTCAGA
GATTTCTGGAAGAGAGGCTCTCAGCTTGTTATGGGTCCAAGCCCAGACTAGCAGGGGAGAATCTGAAACT
AACCACTGGCAAAGGCTGGCTGAATCATGATGAAACCTGGAGGAATTACTTTTCAGACATTGACTTCTTC
CCCAATGCTGTTTACACCCACTGCTACGACTCGTCTGGAACGAAACTCTTTGTGGCAGGAGGTCCCCTCC
CTTCAGGGCTCCATGGAAACTATGCTGGGCTCTGGAGTTGATGACGAAGCTTGTCGAGAAGTACTAGAGG
ATCATAATCAGCCATACCACATTTGTAGAGGTTTTACTTGCTTTAAAAAACCTCCCACACCTCCCCCTGA
ACCTGAAACATAAAATGAATGCAATTGTTGTTGTTAACTTGTTTATTGCAGCTTATAATGGTTACAAATA
AAGCAATAGCATCACAAATTTCACAAATAAAGCATTTTTTTCACTGCATTCTAGTTGTGGTTTGTCCAAA
CTCATCAATGTATCTTATCATGTCTGGATCTGATCACTGATATCGCCTAGGAGATCCGAACCAGATAAGT
GAAATCTAGTTCCAAACTATTTTGTCATTTTTAATTTTCGTATTAGCTTACGACGCTACACCCAGTTCCC
ATCTATTTTGTCACTCTTCCCTAAATAATCCTTAAAAACTCCATTTCCACCCCTCCCAGTTCCCAACTAT
TTTGTCCGCCCACAGCGGGGCATTTTTCTTCCTGTTATGTTTTTAATCAAACATCCTGCCAACTCCATGT
GACAAACCGTCATCTTCGGCTACTTTTTCTCTGTCACAGAATGAAAATTTTTCTGTCATCTCTTCGTTAT
TAATGTTTGTAATTGACTGAATATCAACGCTTATTTGCAGCCTGAATGGCGAATGGG
[124 nt withheld, positions 1458-1581]
C
[91 nt withheld, positions 1583-1673]
A
[49 nt withheld, positions 1675-1723]
CCTTTGACGTTGGAGTCCACGTTCTTAATAGTGGACTCTTGTTCCAAACTGGAACAACACTCAACCCTAT
CTCGGTCTATTCTTTTGATTTATAAGGGATTTTGCCGATTTCGGCCTATTGGTTAAAAAATGAGCTGATT
TAACAAAAATTTAACGCGAATTTTAACAAAATATTAACGCTTACAATTTAGGTGGCACTTTTCGGGGAAA
TGTGCGCGGAACCCCTATTTGTTTATTTTTCTAAATACATTCAAATATGTATCCGCTCATGAGACAATAA
CCCTGATAAATGCTTCAATAATATTGAAAAAGGAAGAGTATGAGTATTCAACATTTCCGTGTCGCCCTTA
TTCCCTTTTTTGCGGCATTTTGCCTTCCTGTTTTTGCTCACCCAGAAACGCTGGTGAAAGTAAAAGATGC
TGAAGATCAGTTGGGTGCACGAGTGGGTTACATCGAACTGGATCTCAACAGCGGTAAGATCCTTGAGAGT
TTTCGCCCCGAAGAACGTTTTCCAATGATGAGCACTTTTAAAGTTCTGCTATGTGGCGCGGTATTATCCC
GTATTGACGCCGGGCAAGAGCAACTCGGTCGCCGCATACACTATTCTCAGAATGACTTGGTTGAGTACTC
ACCAGTCACAGAAAAGCATCTTACGGATGGCATGACAGTAAGAGAATTATGCAGTGCTGCCATAACCATG
AGTGATAACACTGCGGCCAACTTACTTCTGACAACGATCGGAGGACCGAAGGAGCTAACCGCTTTTTTGC
ACAACATGGGGGATCATGTAACTCGCCTTGATCGTTGGGAACCGGAGCTGAATGAAGCCATACCAAACGA
CGAGCGTGACACCACGATGCCTGTAGCAATGGCAACAACGTTGCGCAAACTATTAACTGGCGAACTACTT
ACTCTAGCTTCCCGGCAACAATTAATAGACTGGATGGAGGCGGATAAAGTTGCAGGACCACTTCTGCGCT
CGGCCCTTCCGGCTGGCTGGTTTATTGCTGATAAATCTGGAGCCGGTGAGCGTGGGTCTCGCGGTATCAT
TGCAGCACTGGGGCCAGATGGTAAGCCCTCCCGTATCGTAGTTATCTACACGACGGGGAGTCAGGCAACT
ATGGATGAACGAAATAGACAGATCGCTGAGATAGGTGCCTCACTGATTAAGCATTGGTAACTGTCAGACC
AAGTTTACTCATATATACTTTAGATTGATTTAAAACTTCATTTTTAATTTAAAAGGATCTAGGTGAAGAT
CCTTTTTGATAATCTCATGACCAAAATCCCTTAACGTGAGTTTTCGTTCCACTGAGCGTCAGACCCCGTA
GAAAAGATCAAAGGATCTTCTTGAGATCCTTTTTTTCTGCGCGTAATCTGCTGCTTGCAAACAAAAAAAC
CACCGCTACCAGCGGTGGTTTGTTTGCCGGATCAAGAGCTACCAACTCTTTTTCCGAAGGTAACTGGCTT
CAGCAGAGCGCAGATACCAAATACTGTTCTTCTAGTGTAGCCGTAGTTAGGCCACCACTTCAAGAACTCT
GTAGCACCGCCTACATACCTCGCTCTGCTAATCCTGTTACCAGTGGCTGCTGCCAGTGGCGATAAGTCGT
GTCTTACCGGGTTGGACTCAAGACGATAGTTACCGGATAAGGCGCAGCGGTCGGGCTGAACGGGGGGTTC
GTGCACACAGCCCAGCTTGGAGCGAACGACCTACACCGAACTGAGATACCTACAGCGTGAGCTATGAGAA
AGCGCCACGCTTCCCGAAGGGAGAAAGGCGGACAGGTATCCGGTAAGCGGCAGGGTCGGAACAGGAGAGC
GCACGAGGGAGCTTCCAGGGGGAAACGCCTGGTATCTTTATAGTCCTGTCGGGTTTCGCCACCTCTGACT
TGAGCGTCGATTTTTGTGATGCTCGTCAGGGGGGCGGAGCCTATGGAAAAACGCCAGCAACGCGGCCTTT
TTACGGTTCCTGGCCTTTTGCTGGCCTTTTGCTCACATGTTCTTTCCTGCGTTATCCCCTGATTCTGTGG
ATAACCGTATTACCGCCTTTGAGTGAGCTGATACCGCTCGCCGCAGCCGAACGACCGAGCGCAGCGAGTC
AGTGAGCGAGGAAGCGGAAGAGCGCCTGATGCGGTATTTTCTCCTTACGCATCTGTGCGGTATTTCACAC
CGCATAGACCAGCCGCGTAACCTGGCAAAATCGGTTACGGTTGAGTAATAAATGGATGCCCTGCGTAAGC
GGGTGTGGGCGGACAATAAAGTCTTAAACTGAACAAAATAGATCTAAACTATGACAATAAAGTCTTAAAC
TAGACAGAATAGTTGTAAACTGAAATCAGTCCAGTTATGCTGTGAAAAAGCATACTGGACTTTTGTTATG
GCTAAAGCAAACTCTTCATTTTCTGAAGTGCAAATTGCCCGTCGTATTAAAGAGGGGCGTGGCCAAGGGC
ATGGTAAAGACTATATTCGCGGCGTTGTGACAATTTACCGAACAACTCCGCGGCCGGGAAGCCGATCTCG
GCTTGAACGAATTGTTAGGTGGCGGTACTTGGGTCGATATCAAAGTGCATCACTTCTTCCCGTATGCCCA
ACTTTGTATAGAGAGCCACTGCGGGATCGTCACCGTAATCTGCTTGCACGTAGATCACATAAGCACCAAG
CGCGTTGGCCTCATGCTTGAGCAGATTGATGAGCGCGGTGGCAATGCCCTGCCTCCGGTGCTCGCCGGAG
ACTGCGAGATCATAGATATAGATCTCACTACGCGGCTGCTCAAACTTGGGCAGAACGTAAGCCGCGAGAG
CGCCAACAACCGCTTCTTGGTCGAAGGCAGCAAGCGCGATGAATGTCTTACTACGGAGCAAGTTCCCGAG
GTAATCGGAGTCCGGCTGATGTTGGGAGTAGGTGGCTACGTCTCCGAACTCACGACCGAAAAGATCAAGA
GCAGCCCGCATGGATTTGACTTGGTCAGGGCCGAGCCTACATGTGCGAATGATGCCCATACTTGAGCCAC
CTAACTTTGTTTTAGGGCGACTGCCCTGCTGCGTAACATCGTTGCTGCTCCATAACATCAAACATCGACC
CACGGCGTAACGCGCTTGCTGCTTGGATGCCCGAGGCATAGACTGTACAAAAAAACAGTCATAACAAGCC
ATGAAAACCGCCACTGCGCCGTTACCACCGCTGCGTTCGGTCAAGGTTCTGGACCAGTTGCGTGAGCGCA
TACGCTACTTGCATTACAGTTTACGAACCGAACAGGCTTATGTCAACTGGGTTCGTGCCTTCATCCGTTT
CCACGGTGTGCGTCACCCGGCAACCTTGGGCAGCAGCGAAGTCGAGGCATTTCTGTCCTGGCTGGCGAAC
GAGCGCAAGGTTTCGGTCTCCACGCATCGTCAGGCATTGGCGGCCTTGCTGTTCTTCTACGGCAAGGTGC
TGTGCACGGATCTGCCCTGGCTTCAGGAGATCGGAAGACCTCGGCCGTCGCGGCGCTTGCCGGTGGTGCT
GACCCCGGATGAAGTGGTTCGCATCCTCGGTTTTCTGGAAGGCGAGCATCGTTTGTTCGCCCAGGACTCT
AGCTATAGTTCTAGTGGTTGGCTACGTATACTCCGGAATATTAATAGATCATGGAGATAATTAAAATGAT
AACCATCTCGCAAATAAATAAGTATTTTACTGTTTTCGTAACAGTTTTGTAATAAAAAAACCTATAAATA
TTCCGGATTATTCATACCGTCCCACCATCGGGCGCGGATCTCGGTCCGAAACCATGCATCATCACCATCA
CCATGAATTCATGAGCGGCCTGAACGATATTTTTGAAGCGCAGAAAATTGAATGGCATGAAGGCAGCGCT
GGAGGTTCAGGTGAAAACTTGTATTTCCAGGGCATGGCCCGGAAAGTAGTTAGCAGGAAGCGGAAAGCGC
CCGCCTCGCCGGGAGCTGGGAGCGACGCTCAGGGCCCGCAGTTTGGCTGGGATCACTCGCTTCACAAAAG
GAAAAGACTTCCTCCTGTGAAGAGATCCTTAGTATACTACTTGAAGAACCGGGAAGTCAGGCTACAGAAT
GAAACCAGCTACTCTCGAGTGTTGCATGGTTATGCAGCACAGCAACTTCCCAGTCTCCTGAAGGAGAGAG
AGTTTCACCTTGGGACCCTTAATAAAGTGTTTGCATCTCAGTGGTTGAATCATAGGCAAGTGGTGTGTGG
CACAAAATGCAACACGCTATTTGTCGTAGATGTCCAGACAAGCCAGATCACCAAGATCCCCATTCTGAAA
GACCAGGAGCCTGGAGGTGTGACCCAGCAGGGCTGTGGTATCCATGCCATCGAGCTGAATCCTTCTAGAA
CACTGCTAGCCACTGGAGGAGACAACCCCAACAGTCTTGCCATCTATCGACTACCTACGCTGGATCCTGT
GTGTGTAGGAGATGATGGACACAA
