>Addgene plasmid #210940 | pFBOH-avi-TEV-LIC_DCAF12:1-453 | depositor partial sequence | sequence record 411360 | Insert sequence
ATGGCCCGGAAAGTAGTTAGCAGGAAGCGGAAAGCGCCCGCCTCGCCGGGAGCTGGGAGCGACGCTCAGG
GCCCGCAGTTTGGCTGGGATCACTCGCTTCACAAAAGGAAAAGACTTCCTCCTGTGAAGAGATCCTTAGT
ATACTACTTGAAGAACCGGGAAGTCAGGCTACAGAATGAAACCAGCTACTCTCGAGTGTTGCATGGTTAT
GCAGCACAGCAACTTCCCAGTCTCCTGAAGGAGAGAGAGTTTCACCTTGGGACCCTTAATAAAGTGTTTG
CATCTCAGTGGTTGAATCATAGGCAAGTGGTGTGTGGCACAAAATGCAACACGCTATTTGTCGTAGATGT
CCAGACAAGCCAGATCACCAAGATCCCCATTCTGAAAGACCAGGAGCCTGGAGGTGTGACCCAGCAGGGC
TGTGGTATCCATGCCATCGAGCTGAATCCTTCTAGAACACTGCTAGCCACTGGAGGAGACAACCCCAACA
GTCTTGCCATCTATCGACTACCTACGCTGGATCCTGTGTGTGTAGGAGATGATGGACACAAGGACTGGAT
CTTTTCCATCGCATGGATCAGCGACACTATGGCAGTGTCTGGCTCACGTGATGGTTCTATGGGACTCTGG
GAGGTGACAGATGATGTTTTGACCAAAAGTGATGCGAGACACAATGTGTCACGGGTCCCTGTGTATGCAC
ACATCACTCACAAGGCCTTAAAGGACATCCCCAAAGAAGACACAAACCCTGACAACTGCAAGGTTCGGGC
TCTGGCCTTCAACAACAAGAACAAGGAACTGGGAGCAGTGTCTCTGGATGGCTACTTTCATCTCTGGAAG
GCTGAAAATACACTATCTAAGCTCCTCTCCACCAAACTGCCATATTGCCGTGAGAATGTGTGTCTGGCTT
ATGGTAGTGAATGGTCAGTTTATGCAGTGGGCTCCCAAGCTCATGTCTCCTTCTTGGATCCACGGCAGCC
ATCATACAACGTCAAGTCTGTCTGTTCCAGGGAGCGAGGCAGTGGAATCCGGTCAGTGAGTTTCTACGAG
CACATCATCACTGTGGGAACAGGGCAGGGCTCCCTGCTGTTCTATGACATCCGAGCTCAGAGATTTCTGG
AAGAGAGGCTCTCAGCTTGTTATGGGTCCAAGCCCAGACTAGCAGGGGAGAATCTGAAACTAACCACTGG
CAAAGGCTGGCTGAATCATGATGAAACCTGGAGGAATTACTTTTCAGACATTGACTTCTTCCCCAATGCT
GTTTACACCCACTGCTACGACTCGTCTGGAACGAAACTCTTTGTGGCAGGAGGTCCCCTCCCTTCAGGGC
TCCATGGAAACTATGCTGGGCTCTGGAGT
